LOCUS       Exported 7799 bp ds-DNA circular SYN 12-MAY-2021
DEFINITION  N-terminal 3xFLAG tag and C-terminal EGFP tag. Gateway destination
            vector for mammalian expression..
ACCESSION   .
VERSION     .
KEYWORDS    pDEST-CMV-3xFLAG-gateway-EGFP
SOURCE      synthetic DNA construct
  ORGANISM  synthetic DNA construct
REFERENCE   1 (bases 1 to 7799)
  AUTHORS   Agrotis A, Pengo N, Burden JJ, Ketteler R
  TITLE     Redundancy of human ATG4 protease isoforms in autophagy and
            LC3/GABARAP processing revealed in cells.
  JOURNAL   Autophagy. 2019 Jan 21. doi: 10.1080/15548627.2019.1569925.
  PUBMED    30661429
REFERENCE   2 (bases 1 to 7799)
  AUTHORS   .
  TITLE     Direct Submission
  JOURNAL   Exported May 12, 2021 from SnapGene Server 1.1.58
            http://www.snapgene.com
FEATURES             Location/Qualifiers
     source          1..7799
                     /organism="synthetic DNA construct"
                     /mol_type="other DNA"
     primer_bind     complement(46..65)
                     /label=pRS-marker
                     /note="pRS vectors, use to sequence yeast selectable
                     marker"
     enhancer        237..616
                     /label=CMV enhancer
                     /note="human cytomegalovirus immediate early enhancer"
     promoter        617..820
                     /label=CMV promoter
                     /note="human cytomegalovirus (CMV) immediate early
                     promoter"
     primer_bind     771..791
                     /label=CMV-F
                     /note="Human CMV immediate early promoter, forward primer"
     CDS             857..922
                     /codon_start=1
                     /product="three tandem FLAG(R) epitope tags, followed by an
                     enterokinase cleavage site"
                     /label=3xFLAG
                     /translation="DYKDHDGDYKDHDIDYKDDDDK"
     protein_bind    926..1050
                     /gene="mutant version of attR"
                     /label=attR1
                     /bound_moiety="LR Clonase(TM)"
                     /note="recombination site for the Gateway(R) LR reaction"
     promoter        1075..1105
                     /label=lac UV5 promoter
                     /note="E. coli lac promoter with an ""up"" mutation"
     CDS             1159..1839
                     /codon_start=1
                     /product="chloramphenicol acetyltransferase"
                     /label=CmR
                     /note="confers resistance to chloramphenicol"
                     /translation="MEKKITGYTTVDISQWHRKEHFEAFQSVAQCTYNQTVQLDITAFL
                     KTVKKNKHKFYPAFIHILARLMNAHPEFRMAMKDGELVIWDSVHPCYTVFHEQTETFSS
                     LWSEYHDDFRQFLHIYSQDVACYGENLAYFPKGFIENMFFVSANPWVSFTSFDLNVANM
                     DNFFAPVFTMGKYYTQGDKVLMPLAIQVHHAVCDGFHVGRMLNELQQYCDEWQAGRNLE
                     DPAY"
     primer_bind     complement(1225..1244)
                     /label=CAT-R
                     /note="Chloramphenicol resistance gene, reverse primer"
     CDS             2159..2464
                     /codon_start=1
                     /gene="ccdB"
                     /product="CcdB, a bacterial toxin that poisons DNA gyrase"
                     /label=ccdB
                     /note="Plasmids containing the ccdB gene cannot be
                     propagated in standard E. coli strains."
                     /translation="MQFKVYTYKRESRYRLFVDVQSDIIDTPGRRMVIPLASARLLSDK
                     VPRELYPVVHIGDESWRMMTTDMASVPVSVIGEEVADLSHRENDIKNAINLMFWGI"
     primer_bind     2343..2362
                     /label=ccdB-fwd
                     /note="ccdB gene, forward primer"
     protein_bind    complement(2505..2629)
                     /gene="mutant version of attR"
                     /label=attR2
                     /bound_moiety="LR Clonase(TM)"
                     /note="recombination site for the Gateway(R) LR reaction"
     CDS             2646..3365
                     /codon_start=1
                     /product="the original enhanced GFP (Yang et al., 1996)"
                     /label=EGFP
                     /note="mammalian codon-optimized"
                     /translation="MVSKGEELFTGVVPILVELDGDVNGHKFSVSGEGEGDATYGKLTL
                     KFICTTGKLPVPWPTLVTTLTYGVQCFSRYPDHMKQHDFFKSAMPEGYVQERTIFFKDD
                     GNYKTRAEVKFEGDTLVNRIELKGIDFKEDGNILGHKLEYNYNSHNVYIMADKQKNGIK
                     VNFKIRHNIEDGSVQLADHYQQNTPIGDGPVLLPDNHYLSTQSALSKDPNEKRDHMVLL
                     EFVTAAGITLGMDELYK"
     CDS             2646..3362
                     /codon_start=1
                     /product="enhanced GFP"
                     /label=EGFP
                     /translation="MVSKGEELFTGVVPILVELDGDVNGHKFSVSGEGEGDATYGKLTL
                     KFICTTGKLPVPWPTLVTTLTYGVQCFSRYPDHMKQHDFFKSAMPEGYVQERTIFFKDD
                     GNYKTRAEVKFEGDTLVNRIELKGIDFKEDGNILGHKLEYNYNSHNVYIMADKQKNGIK
                     VNFKIRHNIEDGSVQLADHYQQNTPIGDGPVLLPDNHYLSTQSALSKDPNEKRDHMVLL
                     EFVTAAGITLGMDELYK"
     primer_bind     complement(2691..2712)
                     /label=EGFP-N
                     /note="EGFP, reverse primer"
     primer_bind     complement(2952..2971)
                     /label=EXFP-R
                     /note="For distinguishing EGFP variants, reverse primer"
     primer_bind     3299..3320
                     /label=EGFP-C
                     /note="EGFP, forward primer"
     primer_bind     complement(3392..3409)
                     /label=BGH-rev
                     /note="Bovine growth hormone terminator, reverse primer.
                     Also called BGH reverse"
     polyA_signal    3398..3622
                     /label=bGH poly(A) signal
                     /note="bovine growth hormone polyadenylation signal"
     rep_origin      3668..4096
                     /direction=RIGHT
                     /label=f1 ori
                     /note="f1 bacteriophage origin of replication; arrow
                     indicates direction of (+) strand synthesis"
     primer_bind     complement(3755..3774)
                     /label=F1ori-R
                     /note="F1 origin, reverse primer"
     primer_bind     3965..3986
                     /label=F1ori-F
                     /note="F1 origin, forward primer"
     primer_bind     complement(4105..4125)
                     /label=pBABE 3'
                     /note="SV40 enhancer, reverse primer for pBABE vectors"
     promoter        4110..4439
                     /label=SV40 promoter
                     /note="SV40 enhancer and early promoter"
     rep_origin      4290..4425
                     /label=SV40 ori
                     /note="SV40 origin of replication"
     primer_bind     4352..4371
                     /label=SV40pro-F
                     /note="SV40 promoter/origin, forward primer"
     CDS             4506..5300
                     /codon_start=1
                     /gene="aph(3')-II (or nptII)"
                     /product="aminoglycoside phosphotransferase from Tn5"
                     /label=NeoR/KanR
                     /note="confers resistance to neomycin, kanamycin, and G418
                     (Geneticin(R))"
                     /translation="MIEQDGLHAGSPAAWVERLFGYDWAQQTIGCSDAAVFRLSAQGRP
                     VLFVKTDLSGALNELQDEAARLSWLATTGVPCAAVLDVVTEAGRDWLLLGEVPGQDLLS
                     SHLAPAEKVSIMADAMRRLHTLDPATCPFDHQAKHRIERARTRMEAGLVDQDDLDEEHQ
                     GLAPAELFARLKARMPDGEDLVVTHGDACLPNIMVENGRFSGFIDCGRLGVADRYQDIA
                     LATRDIAEELGGEWADRFLVLYGIAAPDSQRIAFYRLLDEFF"
     primer_bind     complement(4560..4579)
                     /label=Neo-R
                     /note="Neomycin resistance gene, reverse primer"
     primer_bind     5170..5189
                     /label=Neo-F
                     /note="Neomycin resistance gene, forward primer"
     polyA_signal    5474..5595
                     /label=SV40 poly(A) signal
                     /note="SV40 polyadenylation signal"
     primer_bind     complement(5511..5530)
                     /label=SV40pA-R
                     /note="SV40 polyA, reverse primer"
     primer_bind     5565..5584
                     /label=EBV-rev
                     /note="SV40 polyA terminator, reverse primer"
     primer_bind     complement(5644..5660)
                     /label=M13 rev
                     /note="common sequencing primer, one of multiple similar
                     variants"
     primer_bind     complement(5644..5660)
                     /label=M13 Reverse
                     /note="In lacZ gene. Also called M13-rev"
     primer_bind     complement(5657..5679)
                     /label=M13/pUC Reverse
                     /note="In lacZ gene"
     protein_bind    5668..5684
                     /label=lac operator
                     /bound_moiety="lac repressor encoded by lacI"
                     /note="The lac repressor binds to the lac operator to
                     inhibit transcription in E. coli. This inhibition can be
                     relieved by adding lactose or
                     isopropyl-beta-D-thiogalactopyranoside (IPTG)."
     promoter        complement(5692..5722)
                     /label=lac promoter
                     /note="promoter for the E. coli lac operon"
     protein_bind    5737..5758
                     /label=CAP binding site
                     /bound_moiety="E. coli catabolite activator protein"
                     /note="CAP binding activates transcription in the presence
                     of cAMP."
     primer_bind     complement(5875..5892)
                     /label=L4440
                     /note="L4440 vector, forward primer"
     rep_origin      complement(6046..6634)
                     /direction=LEFT
                     /label=ori
                     /note="high-copy-number ColE1/pMB1/pBR322/pUC origin of
                     replication"
     primer_bind     complement(6126..6145)
                     /label=pBR322ori-F
                     /note="pBR322 origin, forward primer"
     CDS             complement(6805..7665)
                     /codon_start=1
                     /gene="bla"
                     /product="beta-lactamase"
                     /label=AmpR
                     /note="confers resistance to ampicillin, carbenicillin, and
                     related antibiotics"
                     /translation="MSIQHFRVALIPFFAAFCLPVFAHPETLVKVKDAEDQLGARVGYI
                     ELDLNSGKILESFRPEERFPMMSTFKVLLCGAVLSRIDAGQEQLGRRIHYSQNDLVEYS
                     PVTEKHLTDGMTVRELCSAAITMSDNTAANLLLTTIGGPKELTAFLHNMGDHVTRLDRW
                     EPELNEAIPNDERDTTMPVAMATTLRKLLTGELLTLASRQQLIDWMEADKVAGPLLRSA
                     LPAGWFIADKSGAGERGSRGIIAALGPDGKPSRIVVIYTTGSQATMDERNRQIAEIGAS
                     LIKHW"
     primer_bind     7428..7447
                     /label=Amp-R
                     /note="Ampicillin resistance gene, reverse primer"
     promoter        complement(7666..7770)
                     /gene="bla"
                     /label=AmpR promoter
ORIGIN
        1 tcgacggatc gggagatctc ccgatcccct atggtgcact ctcagtacaa tctgctctga
       61 tgccgcatag ttaagccagt atctgctccc tgcttgtgtg ttggaggtcg ctgagtagtg
      121 cgcgagcaaa atttaagcta caacaaggca aggcttgacc gacaattgca tgaagaatct
      181 gcttagggtt aggcgttttg cgctgcttcg cgatgtacgg gccagatata cgcgttgaca
      241 ttgattattg actagttatt aatagtaatc aattacgggg tcattagttc atagcccata
      301 tatggagttc cgcgttacat aacttacggt aaatggcccg cctggctgac cgcccaacga
      361 cccccgccca ttgacgtcaa taatgacgta tgttcccata gtaacgccaa tagggacttt
      421 ccattgacgt caatgggtgg agtatttacg gtaaactgcc cacttggcag tacatcaagt
      481 gtatcatatg ccaagtacgc cccctattga cgtcaatgac ggtaaatggc ccgcctggca
      541 ttatgcccag tacatgacct tatgggactt tcctacttgg cagtacatct acgtattagt
      601 catcgctatt accatggtga tgcggttttg gcagtacatc aatgggcgtg gatagcggtt
      661 tgactcacgg ggatttccaa gtctccaccc cattgacgtc aatgggagtt tgttttggca
      721 ccaaaatcaa cgggactttc caaaatgtcg taacaactcc gccccattga cgcaaatggg
      781 cggtaggcgt gtacggtggg aggtctatat aagcagagct cgtttagtga accgtcagaa
      841 ttgatctggt accatggact acaaagacca tgacggtgat tataaagatc atgacatcga
      901 ttacaaggat gacgatgaca agcttacaag tttgtacaaa aaagctgaac gagaaacgta
      961 aaatgatata aatatcaata tattaaatta gattttgcat aaaaaacaga ctacataata
     1021 ctgtaaaaca caacatatcc agtcactatg gcggccgcat taggcacccc aggctttaca
     1081 ctttatgctt ccggctcgta taatgtgtgg attttgagtt aggatccgtc gagattttca
     1141 ggagctaagg aagctaaaat ggagaaaaaa atcactggat ataccaccgt tgatatatcc
     1201 caatggcatc gtaaagaaca ttttgaggca tttcagtcag ttgctcaatg tacctataac
     1261 cagaccgttc agctggatat tacggccttt ttaaagaccg taaagaaaaa taagcacaag
     1321 ttttatccgg cctttattca cattcttgcc cgcctgatga atgctcatcc ggaattccgt
     1381 atggcaatga aagacggtga gctggtgata tgggatagtg ttcacccttg ttacaccgtt
     1441 ttccatgagc aaactgaaac gttttcatcg ctctggagtg aataccacga cgatttccgg
     1501 cagtttctac acatatattc gcaagatgtg gcgtgttacg gtgaaaacct ggcctatttc
     1561 cctaaagggt ttattgagaa tatgtttttc gtctcagcca atccctgggt gagtttcacc
     1621 agttttgatt taaacgtggc caatatggac aacttcttcg cccccgtttt caccatgggc
     1681 aaatattata cgcaaggcga caaggtgctg atgccgctgg cgattcaggt tcatcatgcc
     1741 gtttgtgatg gcttccatgt cggcagaatg cttaatgaat tacaacagta ctgcgatgag
     1801 tggcaggcgg ggcgtaatct agaggatccg gcttactaaa agccagataa cagtatgcgt
     1861 atttgcgcgc tgatttttgc ggtataagaa tatatactga tatgtatacc cgaagtatgt
     1921 caaaaagagg tatgctatga agcagcgtat tacagtgaca gttgacagcg acagctatca
     1981 gttgctcaag gcatatatga tgtcaatatc tccggtctgg taagcacaac catgcagaat
     2041 gaagcccgtc gtctgcgtgc cgaacgctgg aaagcggaaa atcaggaagg gatggctgag
     2101 gtcgcccggt ttattgaaat gaacggctct tttgctgacg agaacagggg ctggtgaaat
     2161 gcagtttaag gtttacacct ataaaagaga gagccgttat cgtctgtttg tggatgtaca
     2221 gagtgatatt attgacacgc ccgggcgacg gatggtgatc cccctggcca gtgcacgtct
     2281 gctgtcagat aaagtccccc gtgaacttta cccggtggtg catatcgggg atgaaagctg
     2341 gcgcatgatg accaccgata tggccagtgt gccggtctcc gttatcgggg aagaagtggc
     2401 tgatctcagc caccgcgaaa atgacatcaa aaacgccatt aacctgatgt tctggggaat
     2461 ataaatgtca ggctccctta tacacagcca gtctgcaggt cgaccatagt gactggatat
     2521 gttgtgtttt acagtattat gtagtctgtt ttttatgcaa aatctaattt aatatattga
     2581 tatttatatc attttacgtt tctcgttcag ctttcttgta caaagtggtt cgatctagac
     2641 tcgagatggt gagcaagggc gaggagctgt tcaccggggt ggtgcccatc ctggtcgagc
     2701 tggacggcga cgtaaacggc cacaagttca gcgtgtccgg cgagggcgag ggcgatgcca
     2761 cctacggcaa gctgaccctg aagttcatct gcaccaccgg caagctgccc gtgccctggc
     2821 ccaccctcgt gaccaccctg acctacggcg tgcagtgctt cagccgctac cccgaccaca
     2881 tgaagcagca cgacttcttc aagtccgcca tgcccgaagg ctacgtccag gagcgcacca
     2941 tcttcttcaa ggacgacggc aactacaaga cccgcgccga ggtgaagttc gagggcgaca
     3001 ccctggtgaa ccgcatcgag ctgaagggca tcgacttcaa ggaggacggc aacatcctgg
     3061 ggcacaagct ggagtacaac tacaacagcc acaacgtcta tatcatggcc gacaagcaga
     3121 agaacggcat caaggtgaac ttcaagatcc gccacaacat cgaggacggc agcgtgcagc
     3181 tcgccgacca ctaccagcag aacaccccca tcggcgacgg ccccgtgctg ctgcccgaca
     3241 accactacct gagcacccag tccgccctga gcaaagaccc caacgagaag cgcgatcaca
     3301 tggtcctgct ggagttcgtg accgccgccg ggatcactct cggcatggac gagctgtaca
     3361 agtaattaat taagataaac ccgctgatca gcctcgactg tgccttctag ttgccagcca
     3421 tctgttgttt gcccctcccc cgtgccttcc ttgaccctgg aaggtgccac tcccactgtc
     3481 ctttcctaat aaaatgagga aattgcatcg cattgtctga gtaggtgtca ttctattctg
     3541 gggggtgggg tggggcagga cagcaagggg gaggattggg aagacaatag caggcatgct
     3601 ggggatgcgg tgggctctat ggcttctgag gcggaaagaa ccagctgggg ctctaggggg
     3661 tatccccnnn nnnnnnnnnn nnnnnnnnnn nnnnnnnnnn nnnnnnnnnn nnnnnnnnnn
     3721 nnnnnnnnnn nnnnnnnnnn nnnnnnnnnn nnnnnnnnnn nnnnnnnnnn nnnnnnnnnn
     3781 nnnnnnnnnn ncnnnnnnnn nnnnnnnnnn nnnnnnnnnn nnnnnnnnnn nnnnnnnnnn
     3841 nnnnnnnnnn nnnnnnnnnn nnnnnnnnnn nnnnnnnnnn nnnannnnnn nnnnnnnnnn
     3901 nnnnnnnnnn nnnnnnnnnn nnnnnnnnnn nnncctttga cgttggagtc cacgttcttt
     3961 aatagtggac tcttgttcca aactggaaca acactcaacc ctatctcggt ctattctttt
     4021 gatttataag ggattttgcc gatttcggcc tattggttaa aaaatgagct gatttaacaa
     4081 aaatttaacg cgaattaatt ctgtggaatg tgtgtcagtt agggtgtgga aagtccccag
     4141 gctccccagc aggcagaagt atgcaaagca tgcatctcaa ttagtcagca accaggtgtg
     4201 gaaagtcccc aggctcccca gcaggcagaa gtatgcaaag catgcatctc aattagtcag
     4261 caaccatagt cccgccccta actccgccca tcccgcccct aactccgccc agttccgccc
     4321 attctccgcc ccatggctga ctaatttttt ttatttatgc agaggccgag gccgcctctg
     4381 cctctgagct attccagaag tagtgaggag gcttttttgg aggcctaggc ttttgcaaaa
     4441 agctcccggg agcttgtata tccattttcg gatctgatca agagacagga tgaggatcgt
     4501 ttcgcatgat tgaacaagat ggattgcacg caggttctcc ggccgcttgg gtggagaggc
     4561 tattcggcta tgactgggca caacagacaa tcggctgctc tgatgccgcc gtgttccggc
     4621 tgtcagcgca ggggcgcccg gttctttttg tcaagaccga cctgtccggt gccctgaatg
     4681 aactgcagga cgaggcagcg cggctatcgt ggctggccac gacgggcgtt ccttgcgcag
     4741 ctgtgctcga cgttgtcact gaagcgggaa gggactggct gctattgggc gaagtgccgg
     4801 ggcaggatct cctgtcatct caccttgctc ctgccgagaa agtatccatc atggctgatg
     4861 caatgcggcg gctgcatacg cttgatccgg ctacctgccc attcgaccac caagcgaaac
     4921 atcgcatcga gcgagcacgt actcggatgg aagccggtct tgtcgatcag gatgatctgg
     4981 acgaagagca tcaggggctc gcgccagccg aactgttcgc caggctcaag gcgcgcatgc
     5041 ccgacggcga ggatctcgtc gtgacccatg gcgatgcctg cttgccgaat atcatggtgg
     5101 aaaatggccg cttttctgga ttcatcgact gtggccggct gggtgtggcg gaccgctatc
     5161 aggacatagc gttggctacc cgtgatattg ctgaagagct tggcggcgaa tgggctgacc
     5221 gcttcctcgt gctttacggt atcgccgctc ccgattcgca gcgcatcgcc ttctatcgcc
     5281 ttcttgacga gttcttctga gcgggactct ggggttcgaa atgaccgacc aagcgacgcc
     5341 caacctgcca tcacgagatt tcgattccac cgccgccttc tatgaaaggt tgggcttcgg
     5401 aatcgttttc cgggacgccg gctggatgat cctccagcgc ggggatctca tgctggagtt
     5461 cttcgcccac cccaacttgt ttattgcagc ttataatggt tacaaataaa gcaatagcat
     5521 cacaaatttc acaaataaag catttttttc actgcattct agttgtggtt tgtccaaact
     5581 catcaatgta tcttatcatg tctgtatacc gtcgacctct agctagagct tggcgtaatc
     5641 atggtcatag ctgtttcctg tgtgaaattg ttatccgctc acaattccac acaacatacg
     5701 agccggaagc ataaagtgta aagcctgggg tgcctaatga gtgagctaac tcacattaat
     5761 tgcgttgcgc tcactgcccg ctttccagtc gggaaacctg tcgtgccagc tgcattaatg
     5821 aatcggccaa cgcgcgggga gaggcggttt gcgtattggg cgctcttccg cttcctcgct
     5881 cactgactcg ctgcgctcgg tcgttcggct gcggcgagcg gtatcagctc actcaaaggc
     5941 ggtaatacgg ttatccacag aatcagggga taacgcagga aagaacatgt gagcaaaagg
     6001 ccagcaaaag gccaggaacc gtaaaaaggc cgcgttgctg gcgtttttcc ataggctccg
     6061 cccccctgac gagcatcaca aaaatcgacg ctcaagtcag aggtggcgaa acccgacagg
     6121 actataaaga taccaggcgt ttccccctgg aagctccctc gtgcgctctc ctgttccgac
     6181 cctgccgctt accggatacc tgtccgcctt tctcccttcg ggaagcgtgg cgctttctca
     6241 tagctcacgc tgtaggtatc tcagttcggt gtaggtcgtt cgctccaagc tgggctgtgt
     6301 gcacgaaccc cccgttcagc ccgaccgctg cgccttatcc ggtaactatc gtcttgagtc
     6361 caacccggta agacacgact tatcgccact ggcagcagcc actggtaaca ggattagcag
     6421 agcgaggtat gtaggcggtg ctacagagtt cttgaagtgg tggcctaact acggctacac
     6481 tagaagaaca gtatttggta tctgcgctct gctgaagcca gttaccttcg gaaaaagagt
     6541 tggtagctct tgatccggca aacaaaccac cgctggtagc ggtggttttt ttgtttgcaa
     6601 gcagcagatt acgcgcagaa aaaaaggatc tcaagaagat cctttgatct tttctacggg
     6661 gtctgacgct cagtggaacg aaaactcacg ttaagggatt ttggtcatga gattatcaaa
     6721 aaggatcttc acctagatcc ttttaaatta aaaatgaagt tttaaatcaa tctaaagtat
     6781 atatgagtaa acttggtctg acagttacca atgcttaatc agtgaggcac ctatctcagc
     6841 gatctgtcta tttcgttcat ccatagttgc ctgactcccc gtcgtgtaga taactacgat
     6901 acgggagggc ttaccatctg gccccagtgc tgcaatgata ccgcgagacc cacgctcacc
     6961 ggctccagat ttatcagcaa taaaccagcc agccggaagg gccgagcgca gaagtggtcc
     7021 tgcaacttta tccgcctcca tccagtctat taattgttgc cgggaagcta gagtaagtag
     7081 ttcgccagtt aatagtttgc gcaacgttgt tgccattgct acaggcatcg tggtgtcacg
     7141 ctcgtcgttt ggtatggctt cattcagctc cggttcccaa cgatcaaggc gagttacatg
     7201 atcccccatg ttgtgcaaaa aagcggttag ctccttcggt cctccgatcg ttgtcagaag
     7261 taagttggcc gcagtgttat cactcatggt tatggcagca ctgcataatt ctcttactgt
     7321 catgccatcc gtaagatgct tttctgtgac tggtgagtac tcaaccaagt cattctgaga
     7381 atagtgtatg cggcgaccga gttgctcttg cccggcgtca atacgggata ataccgcgcc
     7441 acatagcaga actttaaaag tgctcatcat tggaaaacgt tcttcggggc gaaaactctc
     7501 aaggatctta ccgctgttga gatccagttc gatgtaaccc actcgtgcac ccaactgatc
     7561 ttcagcatct tttactttca ccagcgtttc tgggtgagca aaaacaggaa ggcaaaatgc
     7621 cgcaaaaaag ggaataaggg cgacacggaa atgttgaata ctcatactct tcctttttca
     7681 atattattga agcatttatc agggttattg tctcatgagc ggatacatat ttgaatgtat
     7741 ttagaaaaat aaacaaatag gggttccgcg cacatttccc cgaaaagtgc cacctgacg
//
